Addgene plasmid #106218: pUPD2b:TMV-3NTR
Purpose: Provides Nos terminator and 3' part of Tobacco mosaic virus (3NTR, ribozyme) as level 0 GoldenBraid part (GCTT-CGCT)
Depositing lab: Tomáš Moravec. Depositing organization: Academy of Sciences of the Czech Republic.
Backbone
  Vector backbone: pUPD1
  Backbone manufacturer: GoldenBraid kit from Diego Orzaez (Addgene kit # 1000000076 ), IBMCP, Valencia, Spain
  Backbone size w/o insert (bp): 3047
  Vector type: Plant Expression, Synthetic Biology
Growth in bacteria
  Bacterial resistance: Ampicillin, 100 μg/mL
  Growth temperature: 37°C
  Growth strain: Top10
  Copy number: High Copy
Gene/Insert
  Gene/Insert name: Infectious clone of Tobacco mosaic virus, 3' part (alt names: TMV; viral expression vector)
  Species: Synthetic
  Insert size (bp): 714
  Mutation: BsaI and BsmBI sites removed
  Cloning method: Restriction Enzyme; 5′ cloning site BsmBI (destroyed during cloning); 3′ cloning site BsmBI (destroyed during cloning)
  Sequencing primers: 5′ CCCGATCAACTCGAGTGCCA; 3′ GAGGAAGCCTGCATAACG
Terms and licenses: Academic/Nonprofit Terms; Industry Terms: Not Available to Industry
How to cite: pUPD2b:TMV-3NTR was a gift from Tomáš Moravec (Addgene plasmid # 106218 ; http://n2t.net/addgene:106218 ; RRID:Addgene_106218)
