[The description below was written by a language model from this plasmid's Addgene catalogue record and pLannotate feature annotations shown in this document.]
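Description:
pUPD2b:TMV-3NTR is a level 0 GoldenBraid part plasmid for plant synthetic biology. It supplies the 3' end of an infectious Tobacco mosaic virus (TMV) clone together with a transcription terminator. The backbone is recorded as pUPD1, the universal part domesticator from the GoldenBraid kit. It is a high-copy E. coli vector with a ColE1/pUC-type origin, an f1 phage origin and a β-lactamase gene for ampicillin selection. The insert sits between T7 and SP6 promoters within remnants of the lac promoter/operator and lacZα region. This is consistent with cloning into a lacZα screening site through BsmBI sites that were destroyed in the process.

The 714 bp synthetic insert has had internal BsaI and BsmBI sites removed so that it is compatible with Golden Gate-type assembly. It is defined by GCTT and CGCT overhangs, the position of a 3' UTR/terminator part in the GoldenBraid grammar. The annotation shows the TMV 3' non-translated region, with its three upstream pseudoknot domain elements and the tRNA-like structure pseudoknot. This is followed by a hammerhead ribozyme derived from tobacco ringspot virus satellite RNA and then the nopaline synthase terminator and poly(A) signal. In constructs of this type, the ribozyme cleaves the nuclear transcript close to the authentic viral 3' end, while the NOS terminator ends transcription. Short automated hits to a Potato virus X replicase fragment and a hornet peptide are probably annotation artefacts rather than functional elements.

The part carries no promoter or viral coding sequence. It is meant to be combined with other level 0 modules holding the remaining TMV segments to build TMV-based viral expression vectors for plants.
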