Features (pLannotate 1.2.2; 20 found; start..end, strand, type, name):
     70..88      -  promoter       SP6 promoter: promoter for bacteriophage SP6 RNA polymerase
    130..146     -  protein_bind   lac operator: The lac repressor binds to the lac operator to inhibit transcription in E. coli. This inhibition can be relieved by adding lactose or isopropyl-β-D-thiogalactopyranoside (IPTG). lac repressor encoded by lacI
    154..184     -  promoter       lac promoter: promoter for the E. coli lac operon
    199..220     -  protein_bind   CAP binding site: CAP binding activates transcription in the presence of cAMP. E. coli catabolite activator protein
    233..325     -  CDS            lacI (fragment): lac repressor; lacI; The lac repressor binds to the lac operator to inhibit transcription in E. coli. This inhibition can be relieved by adding lactose or isopropyl-β-D-thiogalactopyranoside (IPTG).
    508..1096    -  rep_origin     ori: high-copy-number ColE1/pMB1/pBR322/pUC origin of replication
   1267..2127    -  CDS            AmpR: β-lactamase; bla; confers resistance to ampicillin, carbenicillin, and related antibiotics
   2128..2232    -  promoter       AmpR promoter: bla
   2259..2309    +  misc_feature   bom (fragment): basis of mobility region from pBR322
   2310..2765    -  rep_origin     f1 ori (sequence partly withheld): f1 bacteriophage origin of replication; arrow indicates direction of (+) strand synthesis
   2769..2926    -  CDS            lacZα (fragment): LacZα fragment of β-galactosidase; lacZ fragment
   2929..2947    +  promoter       T7 promoter: promoter for bacteriophage T7 RNA polymerase
   3072..3093    +  ncRNA          TMV UPD-PK1: Accession: RF01114 - Pseudoknot of upstream pseudoknot domain (UPD) of the 3'UTR
   3094..3114    +  ncRNA          UPD-PK2: Accession: RF01083 - Pseudoknot of upstream pseudoknot domain (UPD) of the 3'UTR
   3116..3146    +  ncRNA          TMV UPD-PK3: Accession: RF01072 - Pseudoknot of upstream pseudoknot domain (UPD) of the 3'UTR
   3148..3213    +  ncRNA          TLS-PK2: Accession: RF01077 - Pseudoknot of tRNA-like structure
   3258..3299    +  misc_RNA       sTRSV HHRz (fragment): hammerhead ribozyme from the tobacco ringspot virus satellite RNA (Khvorova et al., 2003)
   3303..3470    +  CDS            RDRP_PVX (fragment): Protein inferred from homology: Swiss-Prot protein existence level 3. RNA replication. The central part of this protein possibly functions as an ATP-binding helicase (Probable). From Potato virus X (PVX).
   3486..3738    +  terminator     NOS terminator: nopaline synthase terminator and poly(A) signal
   3767..58      -  CDS            VESPI_VESMG (fragment) (across the origin): Experimental evidence at protein level: Swiss-Prot protein existence level 1. Shows contractile activity on isolated ileum smooth muscle. From Vespa magnifica (Hornet).
>Addgene plasmid #106218 | pUPD2b:TMV-3NTR | addgene full sequence | sequence record 208888 | Addgene NGS Result
AATTCGCGGCCGCCTGCAGGTCGACCATATGGGAGAGCTCCCAACGCGTTGGATGCATAGCTTGAGTATT
CTATAGTGTCACCTAAATAGCTTGGCGTAATCATGGTCATAGCTGTTTCCTGTGTGAAATTGTTATCCGC
TCACAATTCCACACAACATACGAGCCGGAAGCATAAAGTGTAAAGCCTGGGGTGCCTAATGAGTGAGCTA
ACTCACATTAATTGCGTTGCGCTCACTGCCCGCTTTCCAGTCGGGAAACCTGTCGTGCCAGCTGCATTAA
TGAATCGGCCAACGCGCGGGGAGAGGCGGTTTGCGTATTGGGCGCTCTTCCGCTTCCTCGCTCACTGACT
CGCTGCGCTCGGTCGTTCGGCTGCGGCGAGCGGTATCAGCTCACTCAAAGGCGGTAATACGGTTATCCAC
AGAATCAGGGGATAACGCAGGAAAGAACATGTGAGCAAAAGGCCAGCAAAAGGCCAGGAACCGTAAAAAG
GCCGCGTTGCTGGCGTTTTTCCATAGGCTCCGCCCCCCTGACGAGCATCACAAAAATCGACGCTCAAGTC
AGAGGTGGCGAAACCCGACAGGACTATAAAGATACCAGGCGTTTCCCCCTGGAAGCTCCCTCGTGCGCTC
TCCTGTTCCGACCCTGCCGCTTACCGGATACCTGTCCGCCTTTCTCCCTTCGGGAAGCGTGGCGCTTTCT
CATAGCTCACGCTGTAGGTATCTCAGTTCGGTGTAGGTCGTTCGCTCCAAGCTGGGCTGTGTGCACGAAC
CCCCCGTTCAGCCCGACCGCTGCGCCTTATCCGGTAACTATCGTCTTGAGTCCAACCCGGTAAGACACGA
CTTATCGCCACTGGCAGCAGCCACTGGTAACAGGATTAGCAGAGCGAGGTATGTAGGCGGTGCTACAGAG
TTCTTGAAGTGGTGGCCTAACTACGGCTACACTAGAAGAACAGTATTTGGTATCTGCGCTCTGCTGAAGC
CAGTTACCTTCGGAAAAAGAGTTGGTAGCTCTTGATCCGGCAAACAAACCACCGCTGGTAGCGGTGGTTT
TTTTGTTTGCAAGCAGCAGATTACGCGCAGAAAAAAAGGATCTCAAGAAGATCCTTTGATCTTTTCTACG
GGGTCTGACGCTCAGTGGAACGAAAACTCACGTTAAGGGATTTTGGTCATGAGATTATCAAAAAGGATCT
TCACCTAGATCCTTTTAAATTAAAAATGAAGTTTTAAATCAATCTAAAGTATATATGAGTAAACTTGGTC
TGACAGTTACCAATGCTTAATCAGTGAGGCACCTATCTCAGCGATCTGTCTATTTCGTTCATCCATAGTT
GCCTGACTCCCCGTCGTGTAGATAACTACGATACGGGAGGGCTTACCATCTGGCCCCAGTGCTGCAATGA
TACCGCGCGACCCACGCTCACCGGCTCCAGATTTATCAGCAATAAACCAGCCAGCCGGAAGGGCCGAGCG
CAGAAGTGGTCCTGCAACTTTATCCGCCTCCATCCAGTCTATTAATTGTTGCCGGGAAGCTAGAGTAAGT
AGTTCGCCAGTTAATAGTTTGCGCAACGTTGTTGCCATTGCTACAGGCATCGTGGTGTCACGCTCGTCGT
TTGGTATGGCTTCATTCAGCTCCGGTTCCCAACGATCAAGGCGAGTTACATGATCCCCCATGTTGTGCAA
AAAAGCGGTTAGCTCCTTCGGTCCTCCGATCGTTGTCAGAAGTAAGTTGGCCGCAGTGTTATCACTCATG
GTTATGGCAGCACTGCATAATTCTCTTACTGTCATGCCATCCGTAAGATGCTTTTCTGTGACTGGTGAGT
ACTCAACCAAGTCATTCTGAGAATAGTGTATGCGGCGACCGAGTTGCTCTTGCCCGGCGTCAATACGGGA
TAATACCGCGCCACATAGCAGAACTTTAAAAGTGCTCATCATTGGAAAACGTTCTTCGGGGCGAAAACTC
TCAAGGATCTTACCGCTGTTGAGATCCAGTTCGATGTAACCCACTCGTGCACCCAACTGATCTTCAGCAT
CTTTTACTTTCACCAGCGTTTCTGGGTGAGCAAAAACAGGAAGGCAAAATGCCGCAAAAAAGGGAATAAG
GGCGACACGGAAATGTTGAATACTCATACTCTTCCTTTTTCAATATTATTGAAGCATTTATCAGGGTTAT
TGTCTCATGAGCGGATACATATTTGAATGTATTTAGAAAAATAAACAAATAGGGGTTCCGCGCACATTTC
CCCGAAAAGTGCCACCTGATGCGGTGTGAAATACCGCACAGATGCGTAAGGAGAAAATACCGCATCAGGA
AATTGTAAGCGTTAATATTTTGTTAAAATTCGCGTTAAATTTTTGTTAAATCAGCTCATTTTTTAACCAA
TAGGCCGAAATCGGCAAAATCCCTTATAAATCAAAAGAATAGACCGAGATAGGGT
[37 nt withheld, positions 2436-2472]
AAAGAACGTGGACTCCAACGTCAAAGGGCGAAAAACCGTCTATCAGGGCGCTGGCCCACTACGTGAACCA
TCACCCT
[91 nt withheld, positions 2550-2640]
G
[124 nt withheld, positions 2642-2765]
CCATTCGCCATTCAGGCTGCGCAACTGTTGGGAAGGGCGATCGGTGCGGGCCTCTTCGCTATTACGCCAG
CTGGCGAAAGGGGGATGTGCTGCAAGGCGATTAAGTTGGGTAACGCCAGGGTTTTCCCAGTCACGACGTT
GTAAAACGACGGCCAGTGAATTGTAATACGACTCACTATAGGGCGAATTGGGCCCGACGTCGCATGCTCC
CGGCCGCCATGGCGGCCGCGGGAATTCGATTGGGCGATGAGTGGTCTCGGCTTACCTCGGTCCTGCAACT
TGAGGTAGTCAAGATGCATAATAAATAACGGATTGTGTCCGTAATCACACGTGGTGCGTACGATAACGCA
TAGTGTTTTTCCCTCCACTTAAATCGAAGGGTTGTGTCTTGGATCGCGCGGGTCAAATGTATATGGTTCA
TATACATCCGCAGGCACGTAATAAAGCGAGGGGTTCGAATCCCCCCGTTACCCCCGGTAGGGGCCCAGGT
ACCCGGATGTGTTTTCCGGGCTGATGAGTCCGTGAGGACGAAACCTGGCCTGCAGACCAATCACTAGTGC
GGCCCTAGAGGTGCTTGGTTCCATCCTACCACAAGAACCTGTTACATTTATGTTTCTTAAACCCAGAAAG
CTAAACTACATGAGAAGAAACCCGCGGATCAAGGACATTTTCCAAAATGTTGCCATTGAACCAAGAGACA
TAGCCAGCGCGAATTTCCCCGATCGTTCAAACATTTGGCAATAAAGTTTCTTAAGATTGAATCCTGTTGC
CGGTCTTGCGATGATTATCATATAATTTCTGTTGAATTACGTTAAGCATGTAATAATTAACATGTAATGC
ATGACGTTATTTATGAGATGGGTTTTTATGATTAGAGTCCCGCAATTATACATTTAATACGCGATAGAAA
ACAAAATATAGCGCGCAAACTAGGATAAATTATCGCGCGCGGTGTCATCTATGTTACTAGATCCGCTCGA
GACCACTCATCGCCCAATCACTAGTG
